>Addgene plasmid #124355 | pHBSTC147 | addgene full sequence | sequence record 242359 | Addgene NGS Result
GGTGAAGATCCTTTTTGATAATCTCATGACCAAAATCCCTTAACGTGAGTTTTCGTTCCACTGAGCGTCA
GACCCCGTAGAAAAGATCAAAGGATCTTCTTGAGATCCTTTTTTTCTGCGCGTAATCTGCTGCTTGCAAA
CAAAAAAACCACCGCTACCAGCGGTGGTTTGTTTGCCGGATCAAGAGCTACCAACTCTTTTTCCGAAGGT
AACTGGCTTCAGCAGAGCGCAGATACCAAATACTGTTCTTCTAGTGTAGCCGTAGTTAGGCCACCACTTC
AAGAACTCTGTAGCACCGCCTACATACCTCGCTCTGCTAATCCTGTTACCAGTGGCTGCTGCCAGTGGCG
ATAAGTCGTGTCTTACCGGGTTGGACTCAAGACGATAGTTACCGGATAAGGCGCAGCGGTCGGGCTGAAC
GGGGGGTTCGTGCACACAGCCCAGCTTGGAGCGAACGACCTACACCGAACTGAGATACCTACAGCGTGAG
CTATGAGAAAGCGCCACGCTTCCCGAAGGGAGAAAGGCGGACAGGTATCCGGTAAGCGGCAGGGTCGGAA
CAGGAGAGCGCACGAGGGAGCTTCCAGGGGGAAACGCCTGGTATCTTTATAGTCCTGTCGGGTTTCGCCA
CCTCTGACTTGAGCGTCGATTTTTGTGATGCTCGTCAGGGGGGCGGAGCCTATGGAAAAACGCCAGCAAC
GCGGCCTTTTTACGGTTCCTGGCCTTTTGCTGGCCTTTTGCTCACATGTTCTTTCCTGCGTTATCCCCTG
ATTCTGTGGATAACCGTATTACCGCCTTTGAGTGAGCTGATACCGCTCGCCGCAGCCGAACGACCGAGCG
CAGCGAGTCAGTGAGCGAGGAAGCGGAAACTAGGCGGCATCAGAGCAGATTGTACTGAGAGTGCACCATA
TGCGGTGTGAAATACCGCACAGATGCGTAAGGAGAAAATACCGCATCAGGCCGCTTAATTAACCCGGGCC
CTCTAGAATTCTGCAGCATGCTTGCCGCAGCCGCCGTAGGCGGTCACGACTTTGCGAAGCAAAGTCTAGT
GAGTATACTCAAGCATTGAGTGGCCCGCCGGAGGCACCGCCTTGCGCTGCCCCCGTCGAGCCGGTTGGTC
ACCAAAAGGGAGGGGCAGGCATGAAGCAGCGTATTACAGTGACAGTTGACAGCGACAGCTATCAGTTGCT
CAAGGCATACGATGTCAATATCTCCGGTCTGGTAAGCACAACCATGCAGAATGAAGCCCGTCGTCTGCGT
GCCGAACGCTGGAAAGCGGAAAATCAGGAAGGGATGGCTGAGGTCGCCCGGTTTATTGAAATGAACGGAG
GCCTGGATCTGAAAACGCAGGTGCAGACCCCACAGGGCATGAAAGAGATATCCAACATTCAGGTGGGCGA
TCTTGTTCTGAGCAACACCGGCTATAACGAGGTGCTGAACGTGTTTCCGAAAAGCAAAAAGAAAAGCTAT
AAAATTACCCTGGAAGATGGCAAAGAAATTATTTGTAGCGAAGAACATCTGTTCCCGACCCAGACCGGCG
AAATGAACATCAGCGGCGGTCTGAAAGAGGGCATGTGCCTGTATGTGAAAGAAATGATGCTGAAAAAGAT
TCTGAAAATTGAAGAGCTGGATGAACGCGAACTGATCGATATTGAAGTGAGCGGTAACCATCTGTTTTAT
GCGAACGACATTCTGACCCACAATAGCTTCGCCGACTGAATCGTTTAAACGAATTCACTAGTGGATCCGA
GCTCGGTACCAAGCTTGATGCATAGCTTGAGTATTCTAACGCGCTGCATTAATGAATCGGCCAACGCGCG
GGGAGAGGCGGTTTGCGTATTGAGCACGAAAGGGCCTCGTGATACGCCTATTTTTATAGGTTAATGTCAT
GATAATAATGGTTTCTTAGACGTCAGGTGGCACTTTTCGGGGAAATGTGCGCGGAACCCCTATTTGTTTA
TTTTTCTAAATACATTCAAATATGTATCCGCTCATGAGACAATAACCCTGATAAATGCTTCAATAATATT
GAAAAAGGAAGAGTATGAGTATTCAACATTTCCGTGTCGCCCTTATTCCCTTTTTTGCGGCATTTTGCCT
TCCTGTTTTTGCTCACCCAGAAACGCTGGTGAAAGTAAAAGATGCTGAAGATCAGTTGGGTGCACGAGTG
GGTTACATCGAACTGGATCTCAACAGCGGTAAGATCCTTGAGAGTTTTCGCCCCGAAGAACGTTTTCCAA
TGATGAGCACTTTTAAAGTTCTGCTATGTGGCGCGGTATTATCCCGTATTGACGCCGGGCAAGAGCAACT
CGGTCGCCGCATACACTATTCTCAGAATGACTTGGTTGAGTACTCACCAGTCACAGAAAAGCATCTTACG
GATGGCATGACAGTAAGAGAATTATGTAGTGCTGCCATAACCATGAGTGATAACACTGCGGCCAACTTAC
TTCTGACAACGATCGGAGGACCGAAGGAGCTAACCGCTTTTTTGCACAACATGGGGGATCATGTAACTCG
CCTTGATCGTTGGGAACCGGAGCTGAATGAAGCCATACCAAACGACGAGCGTGACACCACGATGCCTGTA
GCAATGGCAACAACGTTGCGCAAACTATTAACTGGCGAACTACTTACTCTAGCTTCCCGGCAACAATTAA
TAGACTGGATGGAGGCGGATAAAGTTGCAGGACCACTTCTGCGCTCGGCCCTTCCGGCTGGCTGGTTTAT
TGCTGATAAATCTGGAGCCGGTGAGCGTGGGTCTCGCGGTATCATTGCAGCACTGGGGCCAGATGGTAAG
CCCTCCCGTATCGTAGTTATCTACACGACGGGGAGTCAGGCAACTATGGATGAACGAAATAGACAGATCG
CTGAGATAGGTGCCTCACTGATTAAGCATTGGTAACTGTCAGACCAAGTTTACTCATATATACTTTAGAT
TGATTTAAAACTTCATTTTTAATTTAAAAGGATCTA
Features (pLannotate 1.2.2; 6 found; start..end, strand, type, name):
    100..688     +  rep_origin     ori: high-copy-number ColE1/pMB1/pBR322/pUC origin of replication
    868..960     +  misc_feature   bom (fragment): basis of mobility region from pBR322
   1141..1329    +  CDS            ccdA (fragment): CCDA_ECO57 - Also known as H, letA. Experimental evidence at protein level: Swiss-Prot protein existence level 1. Antitoxin component of a type II toxin-antitoxin (TA) system which inhibits the post-segregational killing (PSK) of plasmid-free cells, also referred to as a plasmid addiction system. Binds to and blocks the activity of CcdB; will also remove bound CcdB protein from the CcdB-GyrA complex by forming a CcdA-CcdB complex, a process termed rejuvenation. Functions as a transcriptional corepressor for the ccdAB operon, repression also requires CcdB (By similarity). From Escherichia coli
   1793..1842    -  CDS            lacI (fragment): lac repressor; lacI; The lac repressor binds to the lac operator to inhibit transcription in E. coli. This inhibition can be relieved by adding lactose or isopropyl-β-D-thiogalactopyranoside (IPTG).
   1940..2044    +  promoter       AmpR promoter: bla
   2045..2905    +  CDS            AmpR: β-lactamase; bla; confers resistance to ampicillin, carbenicillin, and related antibiotics
