[The description below was written by a language model from this plasmid's Addgene catalogue record and pLannotate feature annotations shown in this document.]
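Description:
pHBSTC147 is a small (about 3 kb) bacterial expression plasmid built on the pSTC3.1 backbone, a vector from the StabyCloning-type family that relies on the CcdA/CcdB toxin–antitoxin pair. It is propagated in E. coli under ampicillin selection, provided by a β-lactamase gene with its native promoter. Replication comes from a ColE1/pMB1-type origin, next to which lies a fragment of the pBR322 bom mobility region. The annotation software labels this origin as high copy, whereas the catalogue entry lists the plasmid as low copy. A short lacI fragment is also detected, apparently a non-functional backbone remnant.

The payload is a 390 bp insert encoding the gp41-1 intein, a sequence of metagenomic origin, carrying a C1G substitution. The first residue of an intein is the nucleophile that initiates protein splicing, so replacing this cysteine with glycine renders the intein inactive, as the stated purpose confirms. The intein is placed within the CcdA antitoxin coding sequence. The annotated ccdA fragment lies upstream, and the catalogue lists a short C-terminal CcdA segment fused after the intein. Expression is driven by what the record calls the STC promoter, which is not annotated in the feature table.

In this design, functional CcdA, which neutralises the gyrase poison CcdB, should arise only if the intein excises itself and ligates the two antitoxin halves. The associated publication describes a splicing screen based on this toxin/antitoxin system that is also sensitive to off-pathway reactions. As a splicing-dead variant, pHBSTC147 most plausibly serves as a negative control in that screen, although the record does not state this role explicitly.
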