Addgene plasmid #124355: pHBSTC147
Purpose: Plasmid expressing inactive gp41-1 intein inserted into CcdA antitoxin
Depositing lab: Hideo Iwai. Depositing organization: University of Helsinki, Institute of Biotechnology. Publication: Off-pathway-sensitive protein splicing screening based on a toxin/antitoxin system. Beyer HM, Iwai H. Chembiochem. 2019 Apr 8. doi: 10.1002/cbic.201900139. PubMed 30963690.
Backbone
  Vector backbone: pSTC3.1
  Backbone manufacturer: Delphi Genetics
  Backbone size w/o insert (bp): 2586
  Total vector size (bp): 2976
  Vector type: Bacterial Expression
Growth in bacteria
  Bacterial resistance: Ampicillin, 100 μg/mL
  Growth temperature: 37°C
  Growth strain: DH5alpha
  Copy number: Low Copy
Gene/Insert
  Gene/Insert name: gp41-1 intein (C1G)
  Species: metagenomic
  Insert size (bp): 390
  Mutation: C1G
  GenBank ID: AACY020177900
  Promoter: STC
  Tag / fusion protein: CcdA-C (SFAD) (C terminal on insert)
  Cloning method: Gibson Cloning
  Sequencing primers: 5′ TGAGGTCGCCCGGTTTATTG; 3′ TGCAGCGCGTTAGAATAC
Terms and licenses: Academic/Nonprofit Terms; Industry Terms: Not Available to Industry
How to cite: pHBSTC147 was a gift from Hideo Iwai (Addgene plasmid # 124355 ; http://n2t.net/addgene:124355 ; RRID:Addgene_124355)
